>Addgene plasmid #225503 | pUb-G76V-GFP-IRES-DsRed | addgene full sequence | sequence record 449431 | Addgene NGS Result
TTGAGATCCTTTTTTTCTGCGCGTAATCTGCTGCTTGCAAACAAAAAAACCACCGCTACCAGCGGTGGTT
TGTTTGCCGGATCAAGAGCTACCAACTCTTTTTCCGAAGGTAACTGGCTTCAGCAGAGCGCAGATACCAA
ATACTGTTCTTCTAGTGTAGCCGTAGTTAGGCCACCACTTCAAGAACTCTGTAGCACCGCCTACATACCT
CGCTCTGCTAATCCTGTTACCAGTGGCTGCTGCCAGTGGCGATAAGTCGTGTCTTACCGGGTTGGACTCA
AGACGATAGTTACCGGATAAGGCGCAGCGGTCGGGCTGAACGGGGGGTTCGTGCACACAGCCCAGCTTGG
AGCGAACGACCTACACCGAACTGAGATACCTACAGCGTGAGCTATGAGAAAGCGCCACGCTTCCCGAAGG
GAGAAAGGCGGACAGGTATCCGGTAAGCGGCAGGGTCGGAACAGGAGAGCGCACGAGGGAGCTTCCAGGG
GGAAACGCCTGGTATCTTTATAGTCCTGTCGGGTTTCGCCACCTCTGACTTGAGCGTCGATTTTTGTGAT
GCTCGTCAGGGGGGCGGAGCCTATGGAAAAACGCCAGCAACGCGGCCTTTTTACGGTTCCTGGCCTTTTG
CTGGCCTTTTGCTCACATGTTCTTTCCTGCGTTATCCCCTGATTCTGTGGATAACCGTATTACCGCCATG
CATTAGTTATTAATAGTAATCAATTACGGGGTCATTAGTTCATAGCCCATATATGGAGTTCCGCGTTACA
TAACTTACGGTAAATGGCCCGCCTGGCTGACCGCCCAACGACCCCCGCCCATTGACGTCAATAATGACGT
ATGTTCCCATAGTAACGCCAATAGGGACTTTCCATTGACGTCAATGGGTGGAGTATTTACGGTAAACTGC
CCACTTGGCAGTACATCAAGTGTATCATATGCCAAGTACGCCCCCTATTGACGTCAATGACGGTAAATGG
CCCGCCTGGCATTATGCCCAGTACATGACCTTATGGGACTTTCCTACTTGGCAGTACATCTACGTATTAG
TCATCGCTATTACCATGGTGATGCGGTTTTGGCAGTACATCAATGGGCGTGGATAGCGGTTTGACTCACG
GGGATTTCCAAGTCTCCACCCCATTGACGTCAATGGGAGTTTGTTTTGGCACCAAAATCAACGGGACTTT
CCAAAATGTCGTAACAACTCCGCCCCATTGACGCAAATGGGCGGTAGGCGTGTACGGTGGGAGGTCTATA
TAAGCAGAGCTGGTTTAGTGAACCGTCAGATCCGCTAGCGCTACCGGACTCAGATCTCGAGCTCAAGCTT
CGATGCAGATCTTCGTGAAGACTCTGACTGGTAAGACCATCACCCTCGAGGTTGAGCCCAGTGACACCAT
TGAGAATGTCAAGGCAAAGATCCAAGATAAGGAAGGCATCCCTCCTGACCAGCAGAGGCTGATCTTTGCT
GGAAAACAGCTGGAAGATGGGCGCACCCTGTCTGACTACAACATCCAGAAAGAGTCCACCCTGCACCTGG
TACTCCGTCTCAGAGGTGTGGTGGGGAAGCTTGGTCGACAGGATCCACCGGTCGCCACCATGGTGAGCAA
GGGCGAGGAGCTGTTCACCGGGGTGGTGCCCATCCTGGTCGAGCTGGACGGCGACGTAAACGGCCACAAG
TTCAGCGTGTCCGGCGAGGGCGAGGGCGATGCCACCTACGGCAAGCTGACCCTGAAGTTCATCTGCACCA
CCGGCAAGCTGCCCGTGCCCTGGCCCACCCTCGTGACCACCCTGACCTACGGCGTGCAGTGCTTCAGCCG
CTACCCCGACCACATGAAGCAGCACGACTTCTTCAAGTCCGCCATGCCCGAAGGCTACGTCCAGGAGCGC
ACCATCTTCTTCAAGGACGACGGCAACTACAAGACCCGCGCCGAGGTGAAGTTCGAGGGCGACACCCTGG
TGAACCGCATCGAGCTGAAGGGCATCGACTTCAAGGAGGACGGCAACATCCTGGGGCACAAGCTGGAGTA
CAACTACAACAGCCACAACGTCTATATCATGGCCGACAAGCAGAAGAACGGCATCAAGGTGAACTTCAAG
ATCCGCCACAACATCGAGGACGGCAGCGTGCAGCTCGCCGACCACTACCAGCAGAACACCCCCATCGGCG
ACGGCCCCGTGCTGCTGCCCGACAACCACTACCTGAGCACCCAGTCCGCCCTGAGCAAAGACCCCAACGA
GAAGCGCGATCACATGGTCCTGCTGGAGTTCGTGACCGCCGCCGGGATCACTCTCGGCATGGACGAGCTG
TACAAGTAAGATCCGCCCCTCTCCCTCCCCCCCCCCTAACGTTACTGGCCGAAGCCGCTTGGAATAAGGC
CGGTGTGCGTTTGTCTATATGTTATTTTCCACCATATTGCCGTCTTTTGGCAATGTGAGGGCCCGGAAAC
CTGGCCCTGTCTTCTTGACGAGCATTCCTAGGGGTCTTTCCCCTCTCGCCAAAGGAATGCAAGGTCTGTT
GAATGTCGTGAAGGAAGCAGTTCCTCTGGAAGCTTCTTGAAGACAAACAACGTCTGTAGCGACCCTTTGC
AGGCAGCGGAACCCCCCACCTGGCGACAGGTGCCTCTGCGGCCAAAAGCCACGTGTATAAGATACACCTG
CAAAGGCGGCACAACCCCAGTGCCACGTTGTGAGTTGGATAGTTGTGGAAAGAGTCAAATGGCTCTCCTC
AAGCGTATTCAACAAGGGGCTGAAGGATGCCCAGAAGGTACCCCATTGTATGGGATCTGATCTGGGGCCT
CGGTACACATGCTTTACATGTGTTTAGTCGAGGTTAAAAAAACGTCTAGGCCCCCCGAACCACGGGGACG
TGGTTTTCCTTTGAAAAACACGATGATAATATGGCCACAACCATGGATAGCACTGAGAACGTCATCAAGC
CCTTCATGCGCTTCAAGGTGCACATGGAGGGCTCCGTGAACGGCCACGAGTTCGAGATCGAGGGCGAGGG
CGAGGGCAAGCCCTACGAGGGCACCCAGACCGCCAAGCTGCAGGTGACCAAGGGCGGCCCCCTGCCCTTC
GCCTGGGACATCCTGTCCCCCCAGTTCCAGTACGGCTCCAAGGTGTACGTGAAGCACCCCGCCGACATCC
CCGACTACAAGAAGCTGTCCTTCCCCGAGGGCTTCAAGTGGGAGCGCGTGATGAACTTCGAGGACGGCGG
CGTGGTGACCGTGACCCAGGACTCCTCCCTGCAGGACGGCACCTTCATCTACCACGTGAAGTTCATCGGC
GTGAACTTCCCCTCCGACGGCCCCGTAATGCAGAAGAAGACTCTGGGCTGGGAGCCCTCCACCGAGCGCC
TGTACCCCCGCGACGGCGTGCTGAAGGGCGAGATCCACAAGGCGCTGAAGCTGAAGGGCGGCGGCCACTA
CCTGGTGGAGTTCAAGTCAATCTACATGGCCAAGAAGCCCGTGAAGCTGCCCGGCTACTACTACGTGGAC
TCCAAGCTGGACATCACCTCCCACAACGAGGACTACACCGTGGTGGAGCAGTACGAGCGCGCCGAGGCCC
GCCACCACCTGTTCCAGTAGGCGGCCGCGACTCTAGATCATAATCAGCCATACCACATTTGTAGAGGTTT
TACTTGCTTTAAAAAACCTCCCACACCTCCCCCTGAACCTGAAACATAAAATGAATGCAATTGTTGTTGT
TAACTTGTTTATTGCAGCTTATAATGGTTACAAATAAAGCAATAGCATCACAAATTTCACAAATAAAGCA
TTTTTTTCACTGCATTCTAGTTGTGGTTTGTCCAAACTCATCAATGTATCTTAAGGCGTAAATTGTAAGC
GTTAATATTTTGTTAAAATTCGCGTTAAATTTTTGTTAAATCAGCTCATTTTTTAACCAATAGGCCGAAA
TCGGCAAAATCCCTTATAAATCAAAAGAATAGACCGAGATAGGGT
[37 nt withheld, positions 3966-4002]
AAAGAACGTGGACTCCAACGTCAAAGG
[49 nt withheld, positions 4030-4078]
T
[91 nt withheld, positions 4080-4170]
G
[124 nt withheld, positions 4172-4295]
CAGGTGGCACTTTTCGGGGAAATGTGCGCGGAACCCCTATTTGTTTATTTTTCTAAATACATTCAAATAT
GTATCCGCTCATGAGACAATAACCCTGATAAATGCTTCAATAATATTGAAAAAGGAAGAGTCCTGAGGCG
GAAAGAACCAGCTGTGGAATGTGTGTCAGTTAGGGTGTGGAAAGTCCCCAGGCTCCCCAGCAGGCAGAAG
TATGCAAAGCATGCATCTCAATTAGTCAGCAACCAGGTGTGGAAAGTCCCCAGGCTCCCCAGCAGGCAGA
AGTATGCAAAGCATGCATCTCAATTAGTCAGCAACCATAGTCCCGCCCCTAACTCCGCCCATCCCGCCCC
TAACTCCGCCCAGTTCCGCCCATTCTCCGCCCCATGGCTGACTAATTTTTTTTATTTATGCAGAGGCCGA
GGCCGCCTCGGCCTCTGAGCTATTCCAGAAGTAGTGAGGAGGCTTTTTTGGAGGCCTAGGCTTTTGCAAA
GATCGATCAAGAGACAGGATGAGGATCGTTTCGCATGATTGAACAAGATGGATTGCACGCAGGTTCTCCG
GCCGCTTGGGTGGAGAGGCTATTCGGCTATGACTGGGCACAACAGACAATCGGCTGCTCTGATGCCGCCG
TGTTCCGGCTGTCAGCGCAGGGGCGCCCGGTTCTTTTTGTCAAGACCGACCTGTCCGGTGCCCTGAATGA
ACTGCAAGACGAGGCAGCGCGGCTATCGTGGCTGGCCACGACGGGCGTTCCTTGCGCAGCTGTGCTCGAC
GTTGTCACTGAAGCGGGAAGGGACTGGCTGCTATTGGGCGAAGTGCCGGGGCAGGATCTCCTGTCATCTC
ACCTTGCTCCTGCCGAGAAAGTATCCATCATGGCTGATGCAATGCGGCGGCTGCATACGCTTGATCCGGC
TACCTGCCCATTCGACCACCAAGCGAAACATCGCATCGAGCGAGCACGTACTCGGATGGAAGCCGGTCTT
GTCGATCAGGATGATCTGGACGAAGAGCATCAGGGGCTCGCGCCAGCCGAACTGTTCGCCAGGCTCAAGG
CGAGCATGCCCGACGGCGAGGATCTCGTCGTGACCCATGGCGATGCCTGCTTGCCGAATATCATGGTGGA
AAATGGCCGCTTTTCTGGATTCATCGACTGTGGCCGGCTGGGTGTGGCGGACCGCTATCAGGACATAGCG
TTGGCTACCCGTGATATTGCTGAAGAGCTTGGCGGCGAATGGGCTGACCGCTTCCTCGTGCTTTACGGTA
TCGCCGCTCCCGATTCGCAGCGCATCGCCTTCTATCGCCTTCTTGACGAGTTCTTCTGAGCGGGACTCTG
GGGTTCGAAATGACCGACCAAGCGACGCCCAACCTGCCATCACGAGATTTCGATTCCACCGCCGCCTTCT
ATGAAAGGTTGGGCTTCGGAATCGTTTTCCGGGACGCCGGCTGGATGATCCTCCAGCGCGGGGATCTCAT
GCTGGAGTTCTTCGCCCACCCTAGGGGGAGGCTAACTGAAACACGGAAGGAGACAATACCGGAAGGAACC
CGCGCTATGACGGCAATAAAAAGACAGAATAAAACGCACGGTGTTGGGTCGTTTGTTCATAAACGCGGGG
TTCGGTCCCAGGGCTGGCACTCTGTCGATACCCCACCGAGACCCCATTGGGGCCAATACGCCCGCGTTTC
TTCCTTTTCCCCACCCCACCCCCCAAGTTCGGGTGAAGGCCCAGGGCTCGCAGCCAACGTCGGGGCGGCA
GGCCCTGCCATAGCCTCAGGTTACTCATATATACTTTAGATTGATTTAAAACTTCATTTTTAATTTAAAA
GGATCTAGGTGAAGATCCTTTTTGATAATCTCATGACCAAAATCCCTTAACGTGAGTTTTCGTTCCACTG
AGCGTCAGACCCCGTAGAAAAGATCAAAGGATCTTC
Features (pLannotate 1.2.2; 17 found; start..end, strand, type, name):
      1..589     +  rep_origin     ori: high-copy-number ColE1/pMB1/pBR322/pUC origin of replication
    764..1067    +  enhancer       CMV enhancer: human cytomegalovirus immediate early enhancer
   1068..1271    +  promoter       CMV promoter: human cytomegalovirus (CMV) immediate early promoter
   1294..1333    +  misc_feature   MCS (fragment): multiple cloning site
   1366..1554    +  CDS            UBIQ_LUMTE: Experimental evidence at protein level: Swiss-Prot protein existence level 1. Ubiquitin exists either covalently attached to another protein, or free (unanchored). When covalently bound, it is conjugated to target proteins via an isopeptide bond either as a monomer (monoubiquitin), a polymer linked via different Lys residues of the ubiquitin (polyubiquitin chains) or a linear polymer linked via the initiator Met of the ubiquitin (linear polyubiquitin chains). Polyubiquitin chains, when attached to a target protein, have different functions depending on the Lys residue of the ubiquitin that is
   1600..2319    +  CDS            EGFP: the original enhanced GFP (Yang et al., 1996) mammalian codon-optimized
   2326..2912    +  misc_feature   IRES2: internal ribosome entry site (IRES) of the encephalomyocarditis virus (EMCV)
   2913..3590    +  CDS            DsRed-Express2: noncytotoxic tetrameric variant of DsRed fluorescent protein (Strack et al., 2008) mammalian codon-optimized
   3606..3689    +  CDS            large T antigen (fragment): large T antigen from SV40 (simian virus 40)
   3712..3833    +  polyA_signal   SV40 poly(A) signal: SV40 polyadenylation signal
   3867..4295    -  rep_origin     f1 ori (sequence partly withheld): f1 bacteriophage origin of replication; arrow indicates direction of (+) strand synthesis
   4322..4426    +  promoter       AmpR promoter: bla
   4428..4785    +  promoter       SV40 promoter: SV40 enhancer and early promoter
   4820..5614    +  CDS            NeoR/KanR: aminoglycoside phosphotransferase from Tn5; aph(3')-II (or nptII); confers resistance to neomycin, kanamycin, and G418 (Geneticin®)
   5635..5787    +  CDS            ble (fragment): BLE_KLEPN - Experimental evidence at protein level: Swiss-Prot protein existence level 1. Binding protein with a strong affinity to the bleomycin family of antibiotics. Binds to CL990; an antimitotic-antibiotic compound. From Klebsiella pneumoniae.
   5846..5893    +  polyA_signal   HSV TK poly(A) signal: herpes simplex virus thymidine kinase polyadenylation signal (Cole and Stacy, 1985)
   5984..6000    -  polyA_signal   bGH poly(A) signal (fragment): bovine growth hormone polyadenylation signal
