[The description below was written by a language model from this plasmid's Addgene catalogue record and pLannotate feature annotations shown in this document.]
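Description:
pUb-G76V-GFP-IRES-DsRed is a mammalian expression plasmid built on the Clontech pIRES2 DsRed-Express2 backbone, with a sequenced length of about 6.2 kb. It is propagated in E. coli through a high-copy pUC-type origin and also carries an f1 phage origin. A single Tn5 NeoR/KanR gene serves both hosts: a bacterial (bla-type) promoter drives it for kanamycin selection in bacteria, and the SV40 early promoter, with an HSV TK polyadenylation signal, drives it for G418 selection in mammalian cells. Short annotated fragments of the ble gene, SV40 large T antigen and the bGH poly(A) signal appear to be backbone remnants rather than functional elements.

The payload is a bicistronic cassette under the CMV immediate-early enhancer and promoter. The first cistron, cloned between EcoRI and BamHI, encodes human ubiquitin fused to the N-terminus of EGFP, with ubiquitin glycine 76 changed to valine. This substitution is generally understood to block cleavage of the ubiquitin moiety by deubiquitinating enzymes, so the uncleaved fusion acts as a ubiquitin-fusion-degradation substrate that is polyubiquitinated and rapidly destroyed by the proteasome. GFP therefore stays low when the proteasome is working and accumulates when it is impaired. Downstream, the EMCV IRES2 element allows translation of DsRed-Express2 from the same transcript, which ends at an SV40 poly(A) signal. The stable red signal marks transfected cells and offers an internal reference for expression level, so the GFP-to-DsRed ratio can report ubiquitin-proteasome activity. The ubiquitin-GFP portion derives from an earlier reporter plasmid, and the associated publication concerns proteasome impairment caused by PSMC5 insufficiency and mutation.
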