Addgene plasmid #225503: pUb-G76V-GFP-IRES-DsRed
Depositing lab: David Rubinsztein. Publication: PSMC5 insufficiency and P320R mutation impair proteasome function. Yu ZQ, Carmichael J, Collins GA, D'Agostino MD, Lessard M, Firth HV, Harijan P, Fry AE, Dean J, Zhang J, Kini U, Goldberg AL, Rubinsztein DC. Hum Mol Genet. 2024 May 22:ddae085. doi: 10.1093/hmg/ddae085. PubMed 38776958.
Backbone
  Vector backbone: pIRES2 DsRed-Express2
  Backbone manufacturer: Clontech
  Backbone size w/o insert (bp): 5262
  Vector type: Mammalian Expression
  Selectable markers: Neomycin (select with G418) ; DsRed
Growth in bacteria
  Bacterial resistance: Kanamycin, 50 μg/mL
  Growth temperature: 37°C
  Growth strain: DH5alpha
  Copy number: Unknown
Gene/Insert
  Gene/Insert name: Ub-G76V-GFP (alt names: Ubiquitin; Ub)
  Species: H. sapiens (human)
  Insert size (bp): 990
  Mutation: Ubiquitin fused to N-terminus of GFP. Glycine 76 mutated to Valine.
  Promoter: CMV promoter
  Tag / fusion protein: GFP (N terminal on insert)
  Cloning method: Restriction Enzyme; 5′ cloning site EcoRI (not destroyed); 3′ cloning site BamHI (not destroyed)
  Sequencing primers: 5′ CMV-Forward
Resource information
  A portion of this plasmid was derived from a plasmid made by: Nico Dantuma, Addgene plasmid #11941
Depositor comments: This plasmid was created by Dr Lidia Wrobel in the Rubinsztein lab.
How to cite: pUb-G76V-GFP-IRES-DsRed was a gift from David Rubinsztein (Addgene plasmid # 225503 ; http://n2t.net/addgene:225503 ; RRID:Addgene_225503)
